>Addgene plasmid #220927 | pgRNA-R-gfp | addgene full sequence | sequence record 443193 | Addgene NGS Result
GCGGTCGGGCTGAACGGGGGGTTCGTGCACACAGCCCAGCTTGGAGCGAACGACCTACACCGAACTGAGA
TACCTACAGCGTGAGCTATGAGAAAGCGCCACGCTTCCCGAAGGGAGAAAGGCGGACAGGTATCCGGTAA
GCGGCAGGGTCGGAACAGGAGAGCGCACGAGGGAGCTTCCAGGGGGAAACGCCTGGTATCTTTATAGTCC
TGTCGGGTTTCGCCACCTCTGACTTGAGCGTCGATTTTTGTGATGCTCGTCAGGGGGGCGGAGCCTATGG
AAAAACGCCAGCAACGCGGCCTTTTTACGGTTCCTGGCCTTTTGCTGGCCTTTTGCTCAAAGCTTAACCT
TTATCATCATCGTCCTTGTAATCAGATCCTTTGTACAGTTCATCCATACCATGCGTGATGCCCGCTGCGG
TTACGAACTCCAGCAGAACCATATGATCGCGTTTCTCGTTCGGATCTTTAGACAGAACGCTTTGCGTGCT
CAGATAGTGATTGTCTGGCAGCAGAACAGGACCATCACCGATTGGAGTGTTTTGCTGGTAGTGATCAGCC
AGCTGCACGCTGCCATCCTCCACGTTGTGGCGAATTTTAAAATTCGCTTTAATGCCATTTTTTTGTTTAT
CGGCGGTGATGTAAACATTGTGGCTGTTAAAATTGTATTCCAGCTTATGGCCCAGGATATTGCCGTCTTC
TTTAAAGTCAATGCCTTTCAGCTCAATGCGGTTTACCAGGGTATCGCCTTCAAATTTCACTTCCGCACGC
GTTTTGTACGTGCCGTCATCCTTAAAGGAAATCGTGCGTTCCTGCACATAGCCTTCCGGCATGGCGGACT
TGAAGAAGTCATGCTGCTTCATATGGTCCGGATAACGAGCAAAGCACTGAACACCATAAGTCAGCGTCGT
TACCAGAGTCGGCCAAGGAACCGGCAGTTTACCAGTAGTACAGATGAACTTCAGCGTCAGTTTACCATTA
GTTGCGTCACCTTCACCCTCGCCACGCACGGAAAACTTATGACCGTTGACATCACCATCCAGTTCCACCA
GAATAGGGACGACACCAGTGAACAGCTCTTCGCCTTTACGCATTATTTTAAATTTTTTTGAATCCATCTA
GTATTTCTCCTCTTTCGGATCCACGCGTGGTCTCACTAGTATTATACCTAGGACTGAGCTAGCTGTCAAG
AATTCAATGTGCGCGGAACCCCTATTTGTTTATTTTTCTAAATACATTCAAATATGTATCCGCTCATGAG
ACAATAACCCTGATAAATGCTTCAATAATATTGAAAAAGGAAGAGTATGAGTATTCAACATTTCCGTGTC
GCCCTTATTCCCTTTTTTGCGGCATTTTGCCTTCCTGTTTTTGCTCACCCAGAAACGCTGGTGAAAGTAA
AAGATGCTGAAGATCAGTTGGGTGCACGAGTGGGTTACATCGAACTGGATCTCAACAGCGGTAAGATCCT
TGAGAGTTTTCGCCCCGAAGAACGTTTTCCAATGATGAGCACTTTTAAAGTTCTGCTATGTGGCGCGGTA
TTATCCCGTATTGACGCCGGGCAAGAGCAACTCGGTCGCCGCATACACTATTCTCAGAATGACTTGGTTG
AGTACTCACCAGTCACAGAAAAGCATCTTACGGATGGCATGACAGTAAGAGAATTATGCAGTGCTGCCAT
AACCATGAGTGATAACACTGCGGCCAACTTACTTCTGACAACGATCGGAGGACCGAAGGAGCTAACCGCT
TTTTTGCACAACATGGGGGATCATGTAACTCGCCTTGATCGTTGGGAACCGGAGCTGAATGAAGCCATAC
CAAACGACGAGCGTGACACCACGATGCCTGTAGCAATGGCAACAACGTTGCGCAAACTATTAACTGGCGA
ACTACTTACTCTAGCTTCCCGGCAACAATTAATAGACTGGATGGAGGCGGATAAAGTTGCAGGACCACTT
CTGCGCTCGGCCCTTCCGGCTGGCTGGTTTATTGCTGATAAATCTGGAGCCGGTGAGCGTGGGTCGCGCG
GTATCATTGCAGCACTGGGGCCAGATGGTAAGCCCTCCCGTATCGTAGTTATCTACACGACGGGGAGTCA
GGCAACTATGGATGAACGAAATAGACAGATCGCTGAGATAGGTGCCTCACTGATTAAGCATTGGTAACTG
TCAGACCAAGTTTACTCATATATACTTTAGATTGATTTAAAACTTCATTTTTAATTTAAAAGGATCTAGG
TGAAGATCCTTTTTGATAATCTCATGACCAAAATCCCTTAACGTGAGTTTTCGTTCCACTGAGCGTCAGA
CCCCGTAGAAAAGATCAAAGGATCTTCTTGAGATCCTTTTTTTCTGCGCGTAATCTGCTGCTTGCAAACA
AAAAAACCACCGCTACCAGCGGTGGTTTGTTTGCCGGATCAAGAGCTACCAACTCTTTTTCCGAAGGTAA
CTGGCTTCAGCAGAGCGCAGATACCAAATACTGTTCTTCTAGTGTAGCCGTAGTTAGGCCACCACTTCAA
GAACTCTGTAGCACCGCCTACATACCTCGCTCTGCTAATCCTGTTACCAGTGGCTGCTGCCAGTGGCGAT
AAGTCGTGTCTTACCGGGTTGGACTCAAGACGATAGTTACCGGATAAGGCGCA
Features (pLannotate 1.2.2; 6 found; start..end, strand, type, name):
    354..373     -  CDS            FLAG (fragment): FLAG® epitope tag, followed by an enterokinase cleavage site
    380..1093    -  CDS            superfolder GFP: GFP variant that folds robustly even when fused to poorly folded proteins (Pédelacq et al., 2006)
   1155..1189    -  promoter       J23119(SpeI) promoter: bacterial promoter (Registry of Standard Biological Parts BBa J23119) modified to end with an SpeI site
   1202..1306    +  promoter       AmpR promoter: bla
   1307..2167    +  CDS            AmpR: β-lactamase; bla; confers resistance to ampicillin, carbenicillin, and related antibiotics
   2338..283     +  rep_origin     ori (across the origin): high-copy-number ColE1/pMB1/pBR322/pUC origin of replication
