[The description below was written by a language model from this plasmid's Addgene catalogue record and pLannotate feature annotations shown in this document.]
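Description:
pgRNA-R-gfp is a small (about 2.6 kb) bacterial expression plasmid built on the pgRNA_AT backbone, a guide-RNA vector. Here the J23119 promoter drives a fluorescent reporter instead. It replicates from a high-copy ColE1/pUC-type origin and is selected with ampicillin through a β-lactamase (AmpR) gene expressed from its own bla promoter. These two maintenance elements and the reporter cassette account for all the annotated features. No sgRNA scaffold or terminator is annotated in the feature table.

The payload is superfolder GFP, a synthetic GFP variant that folds robustly, cloned as a roughly 800 bp insert between BamHI and HindIII sites that both remain intact. Transcription comes from J23119, a strong constitutive synthetic bacterial promoter from the Registry of Standard Biological Parts, present here in the version modified to end in an SpeI site. The cassette lies on the reverse strand, divergent from the AmpR gene, which may be what the "R" in the name refers to, although the record does not say so.

The catalogue lists a FLAG epitope tag as N-terminal on the insert. In the feature table, however, a partial FLAG match sits on the same reverse strand at lower coordinates than the GFP coding sequence, which places it at the C-terminal end of the protein. This discrepancy is worth checking before relying on the tag for detection.

The plasmid was deposited alongside work on CRISPR-guided cytosine base editing of the chromosome and virulence plasmid in Shigella flexneri. Its stated purpose is simply constitutive gfp expression in bacteria, and the record does not describe a more specific role.
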