Addgene plasmid #220927: pgRNA-R-gfp
Purpose: Expresses gfp using J23119 promoter and pgRNA_AT backbone
Depositing lab: Andrea Puhar. Depositing organization: Umea University. Publication: CRISPR-Cas-Guided Mutagenesis of Chromosome and Virulence Plasmid in Shigella flexneri by Cytosine Base Editing. Sharma A, Omer Aden R, Puhar A, Cisneros DA. mSystems. 2022 Dec 21:e0104522. doi: 10.1128/msystems.01045-22. PubMed 36541764.
Backbone
  Vector backbone: pgRNA_AT
  Vector type: Bacterial Expression
Growth in bacteria
  Bacterial resistance: Ampicillin, 100 μg/mL
  Growth temperature: 37°C
  Growth strain: DH5alpha
  Copy number: High Copy
Gene/Insert
  Gene/Insert name: superfolder GFP
  Species: Synthetic
  Insert size (bp): 797
  GenBank ID: AJW68299.1
  Promoter: J23119
  Tag / fusion protein: FLAG (N terminal on insert)
  Cloning method: Restriction Enzyme; 5′ cloning site BamHI (not destroyed); 3′ cloning site HindIII (not destroyed)
  Sequencing primers: 5′ Amp-R
Terms and licenses: Academic/Nonprofit Terms; Industry Terms: Not Available to Industry
How to cite: pgRNA-R-gfp was a gift from Andrea Puhar (Addgene plasmid # 220927 ; http://n2t.net/addgene:220927 ; RRID:Addgene_220927)
